Addgene plasmid #215970: AA366
Purpose: Fragmid fragment: (Pol 2 promoter) Gal4-induced expression
Depositing lab: John Doench. Depositing organization: Broad Institute. Publication: Modular vector assembly enables rapid assessment of emerging CRISPR technologies. McGee AV, Liu YV, Griffith AL, Szegletes ZM, Wen B, Kraus C, Miller NW, Steger RJ, Escude Velasco B, Bosch JA, Zirin JD, Viswanatha R, Sontheimer EJ, Goodale A, Greene MA, Green TM, Doench JG. Cell Genom. 2024 Mar 13;4(3):100519. doi: 10.1016/j.xgen.2024.100519. PubMed 38484704.
Backbone
  Vector backbone: pUC57-Kan
  Vector type: Fragment
Growth in bacteria
  Bacterial resistance: Kanamycin, 50 μg/mL
  Growth temperature: 37°C
  Growth strain: DH5alpha
  Copy number: Unknown
Gene/Insert
  Gene/Insert name: 5xUAS_v1; 5xUAS_v1; 5xUAS_v1; 5xUAS_v1; Hsp70_v2; Mhc_v1
  Species: Other
  Cloning method: Unknown
Resource information
  A portion of this plasmid was derived from a plasmid made by: Genscript ID: U135JHJ190-12
Terms and licenses: Academic/Nonprofit Terms; Industry Terms: Not Available to Industry
Depositor comments: Please visit https://www.biorxiv.org/content/10.1101/2023.10.25.564061v1 for bioRxiv preprint.
How to cite: AA366 was a gift from John Doench (Addgene plasmid # 215970 ; http://n2t.net/addgene:215970 ; RRID:Addgene_215970)
