[The description below was written by a language model from this plasmid's Addgene catalogue record and pLannotate feature annotations shown in this document.]
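Description:
AA366 is a 3,442-nt "fragment" plasmid from the Fragmid modular vector assembly toolkit, built in the pUC57-Kan cloning backbone. It is not a finished expression vector. Instead it stores one modular part, in this case a Pol II promoter module, which is meant to be combined with other fragments to build complete constructs. The record does not state the cloning method or the sites used for assembly. The plasmid is propagated in E. coli through a high-copy ColE1/pUC-type origin and selected with kanamycin through the aph(3')-Ia (KanR) gene. The rest of the annotated backbone consists of typical pUC remnants: fragments of lacZα, lacI, rop and the bom region, plus the lac promoter, lac operator and CAP binding site flanking the insert.

The payload is a Gal4-responsive promoter. Four consecutive 5xUAS blocks, each carrying five tandem copies of a 17-mer Gal4 binding site (20 sites in all), lie upstream of the Drosophila melanogaster hsp70Bb promoter, which supplies the transcription start region. Directly downstream is a modified Drosophila myosin heavy chain (Mhc) intron 16, a short intron generally placed in the 5' untranslated region to increase expression of the downstream transcript. No coding sequence, tag, reporter or terminator is annotated, so these would have to come from other modules. Transcription from this element depends on Gal4 supplied in trans. This supports inducible or tissue-restricted expression of whatever is placed downstream, and the Drosophila-derived parts suggest use in fly cells or animals. The toolkit as a whole was developed for rapid assembly and testing of CRISPR technology vectors.
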