Features (pLannotate 1.2.2; 16 found; start..end, strand, type, name):
    137..236     +  misc_feature   bom (fragment): basis of mobility region from pBR322
    242..399     -  CDS            lacZα (fragment): LacZα fragment of β-galactosidase; lacZ fragment
    444..538     +  protein_bind   5X UAS: five tandem copies of the "ScaI site" 17-mer CGGAGTACTGTCCTCCG, an upstream activating sequence (UAS) that efficiently binds yeast Gal4 (Webster et al., 1988; Pfeiffer et al., 2010) GAL4
    572..666     +  protein_bind   5X UAS: five tandem copies of the "ScaI site" 17-mer CGGAGTACTGTCCTCCG, an upstream activating sequence (UAS) that efficiently binds yeast Gal4 (Webster et al., 1988; Pfeiffer et al., 2010) GAL4
    700..794     +  protein_bind   5X UAS: five tandem copies of the "ScaI site" 17-mer CGGAGTACTGTCCTCCG, an upstream activating sequence (UAS) that efficiently binds yeast Gal4 (Webster et al., 1988; Pfeiffer et al., 2010) GAL4
    813..829     -  misc_feature   MCS (fragment): pUC18/19 multiple cloning site
    828..922     +  protein_bind   5X UAS: five tandem copies of the "ScaI site" 17-mer CGGAGTACTGTCCTCCG, an upstream activating sequence (UAS) that efficiently binds yeast Gal4 (Webster et al., 1988; Pfeiffer et al., 2010) GAL4
    947..1185    +  promoter       hsp70 promoter: Drosophila melanogaster hsp70Bb promoter
   1200..1266    +  intron         Mhc intron: modified Drosophila myosin heavy chain intron 16 (Pfeiffer et al., 2010)
   1376..1392    -  protein_bind   lac operator: The lac repressor binds to the lac operator to inhibit transcription in E. coli. This inhibition can be relieved by adding lactose or isopropyl-β-D-thiogalactopyranoside (IPTG). lac repressor encoded by lacI
   1400..1430    -  promoter       lac promoter: promoter for the E. coli lac operon
   1445..1466    -  protein_bind   CAP binding site: CAP binding activates transcription in the presence of cAMP. E. coli catabolite activator protein
   1479..1571    -  CDS            lacI (fragment): lac repressor; lacI; The lac repressor binds to the lac operator to inhibit transcription in E. coli. This inhibition can be relieved by adding lactose or isopropyl-β-D-thiogalactopyranoside (IPTG).
   1754..2342    -  rep_origin     ori: high-copy-number ColE1/pMB1/pBR322/pUC origin of replication
   2520..3329    -  CDS            KanR: aminoglycoside phosphotransferase; aph(3')-Ia; confers resistance to kanamycin in bacteria or G418 (Geneticin®) in eukaryotes
   3436..35      +  CDS            rop (fragment) (across the origin): Rop protein, which maintains plasmids at low copy number; rop
>Addgene plasmid #215970 | AA366 | addgene full sequence | sequence record 431545 | Addgene NGS Result
TCGCGCGTTTCGGTGATGACGGTGAAAACCTCTGACACATGCAGCTCCCGGAGACGGTCACAGCTTGTCT
GTAAGCGGATGCCGGGAGCAGACAAGCCCGTCAGGGCGCGTCAGCGGGTGTTGGCGGGTGTCGGGGCTGG
CTTAACTATGCGGCATCAGAGCAGATTGTACTGAGAGTGCACCATATGCGGTGTGAAATACCGCACAGAT
GCGTAAGGAGAAAATACCGCATCAGGCGCCATTCGCCATTCAGGCTGCGCAACTGTTGGGAAGGGCGATC
GGTGCGGGCCTCTTCGCTATTACGCCAGCTGGCGAAAGGGGGATGTGCTGCAAGGCGATTAAGTTGGGTA
ACGCCAGGGTTTTCCCAGTCACGACGTTGTAAAACGACGGCCAGAGAATTCGAGCTCGGTACCTCGCGAA
TACATCTAGATGAAGACGTACACCGGAGTACTGTCCTCCGAGCGGAGTACTGTCCTCCGAGCGGAGTACT
GTCCTCCGAGCGGAGTACTGTCCTCCGAGCGGAGTACTGTCCTCCGAGCGGAGACTCTAGCCCTAGGGCA
TGCCTGCAGGTCGGAGTACTGTCCTCCGAGCGGAGTACTGTCCTCCGAGCGGAGTACTGTCCTCCGAGCG
GAGTACTGTCCTCCGAGCGGAGTACTGTCCTCCGAGCGGAGACTCTAGCGCTAGCGCATGCCTGCAGGTC
GGAGTACTGTCCTCCGAGCGGAGTACTGTCCTCCGAGCGGAGTACTGTCCTCCGAGCGGAGTACTGTCCT
CCGAGCGGAGTACTGTCCTCCGAGCGGAGACTCTAGCACTAGTGCATGCCTGCAGGTCGGAGTACTGTCC
TCCGAGCGGAGTACTGTCCTCCGAGCGGAGTACTGTCCTCCGAGCGGAGTACTGTCCTCCGAGCGGAGTA
CTGTCCTCCGAGCGGAGACTCTAGCGACGTCGAGCGCCGGAGTATAAATAGAGGCGCTTCGTCTACGGAG
CGACAATTCAATTCAAACAAGCAAAGTGAACACGTCGCTAAGCGAAAGCTAAGCAAATAAACAAGCGCAG
CTGAACAAGCTAAACAATCTGCAGTAAAGTGCAAGTTAAAGTGAATCAATTAAAAGTAACCAGCAACCAA
GTAAATCAACTGCAACTACTGAAATCTGCCAAGAAGTAATTATTGAATACAAGAAGAGAACTCTGAATAG
ATCTAAAAGGTAGGTTCAACCACTGATGCCTAGGCACACCGAAACGACTAACCCTAATTCTTATCCTTTA
CTTCAGGCGGCCGCGGCTCGAGAGGAGCGTCTTCATCGGATCCCGGGCCCGTCGACTGCAGAGGCCTGCA
TGCAAGCTTGGTGTAATCATGGTCATAGCTGTTTCCTGTGTGAAATTGTTATCCGCTCACAATTCCACAC
AACATACGAGCCGGAAGCATAAAGTGTAAAGCCTGGGGTGCCTAATGAGTGAGCTAACTCACATTAATTG
CGTTGCGCTCACTGCCCGCTTTCCAGTCGGGAAACCTGTCGTGCCAGCTGCATTAATGAATCGGCCAACG
CGCGGGGAGAGGCGGTTTGCGTATTGGGCGCTCTTCCGCTTCCTCGCTCACTGACTCGCTGCGCTCGGTC
GTTCGGCTGCGGCGAGCGGTATCAGCTCACTCAAAGGCGGTAATACGGTTATCCACAGAATCAGGGGATA
ACGCAGGAAAGAACATGTGAGCAAAAGGCCAGCAAAAGGCCAGGAACCGTAAAAAGGCCGCGTTGCTGGC
GTTTTTCCATAGGCTCCGCCCCCCTGACGAGCATCACAAAAATCGACGCTCAAGTCAGAGGTGGCGAAAC
CCGACAGGACTATAAAGATACCAGGCGTTTCCCCCTGGAAGCTCCCTCGTGCGCTCTCCTGTTCCGACCC
TGCCGCTTACCGGATACCTGTCCGCCTTTCTCCCTTCGGGAAGCGTGGCGCTTTCTCATAGCTCACGCTG
TAGGTATCTCAGTTCGGTGTAGGTCGTTCGCTCCAAGCTGGGCTGTGTGCACGAACCCCCCGTTCAGCCC
GACCGCTGCGCCTTATCCGGTAACTATCGTCTTGAGTCCAACCCGGTAAGACACGACTTATCGCCACTGG
CAGCAGCCACTGGTAACAGGATTAGCAGAGCGAGGTATGTAGGCGGTGCTACAGAGTTCTTGAAGTGGTG
GCCTAACTACGGCTACACTAGAAGAACAGTATTTGGTATCTGCGCTCTGCTGAAGCCAGTTACCTTCGGA
AAAAGAGTTGGTAGCTCTTGATCCGGCAAACAAACCACCGCTGGTAGCGGTGGTTTTTTTGTTTGCAAGC
AGCAGATTACGCGCAGAAAAAAAGGATCTCAAGAAGATCCTTTGATCTTTTCTACGGGGTCTGACGCTCA
GTGGAACGAAAACTCACGTTAAGGGATTTTGGTCATGAGATTATCAAAAAGGATCTTCACCTAGATCCTT
TTAAATTAAAAATGAAGTTTTAAATCAAGCCCAATCTGAATAATGTTACAACCAATTAACCAATTCTGAT
TAGAAAAACTCATCGAGCATCAAATGAAACTGCAATTTATTCATATCAGGATTATCAATACCATATTTTT
GAAAAAGCCGTTTCTGTAATGAAGGAGAAAACTCACCGAGGCAGTTCCATAGGATGGCAAGATCCTGGTA
TCGGTCTGCGATTCCGACTCGTCCAACATCAATACAACCTATTAATTTCCCCTCGTCAAAAATAAGGTTA
TCAAGTGAGAAATCACCATGAGTGACGACTGAATCCGGTGAGAATGGCAAAAGTTTATGCATTTCTTTCC
AGACTTGTTCAACAGGCCAGCCATTACGCTCGTCATCAAAATCACTCGCATCAACCAAACCGTTATTCAT
TCGTGATTGCGCCTGAGCGAGACGAAATACGCGATCGCTGTTAAAAGGACAATTACAAACAGGAATCGAA
TGCAACCGGCGCAGGAACACTGCCAGCGCATCAACAATATTTTCACCTGAATCAGGATATTCTTCTAATA
CCTGGAATGCTGTTTTTCCGGGGATCGCAGTGGTGAGTAACCATGCATCATCAGGAGTACGGATAAAATG
CTTGATGGTCGGAAGAGGCATAAATTCCGTCAGCCAGTTTAGTCTGACCATCTCATCTGTAACATCATTG
GCAACGCTACCTTTGCCATGTTTCAGAAACAACTCTGGCGCATCGGGCTTCCCATACAAGCGATAGATTG
TCGCACCTGATTGCCCGACATTATCGCGAGCCCATTTATACCCATATAAATCAGCATCCATGTTGGAATT
TAATCGCGGCCTCGACGTTTCCCGTTGAATATGGCTCATAACACCCCTTGTATTACTGTTTATGTAAGCA
GACAGTTTTATTGTTCATGATGATATATTTTTATCTTGTGCAATGTAACATCAGAGATTTTGAGACACGG
GCCAGAGCTGCA
